>Addgene plasmid #113192 | pFNMB2-msfGFP | addgene full sequence | sequence record 232431 | Addgene NGS Result
CTGTCCCTCCTGTTCAGCTACTGACGGGGTGGTGCGTAACGGCAAAAGCACCGCCGGACATCAGCGCTAG
CGGAGTGTATACTGGCTTACTATGTTGGCACTGATGAGGGTGTCAGTGAAGTGCTTCATGTGGCAGGAGA
AAAAAGGCTGCACCGGTGCGTCAGCAGAATATGTGATACAGGATATATTCCGCTTCCTCGCTCACTGACT
CGCTACGCTCGGTCGTTCGACTGCGGCGAGCGGAAATGGCTTACGAACGGGGCGGAGATTTCCTGGAAGA
TGCCAGGAAGATACTTAACAGGGAAGTGAGAGGGCCGCGGCAAAGCCGTTTTTCCATAGGCTCCGCCCCC
CTGACAAGCATCACGAAATCTGACGCTCAAATCAGTGGTGGCGAAACCCGACAGGACTATAAAGATACCA
GGCGTTTCCCCCTGGCGGCTCCCTCGTGCGCTCTCCTGTTCCTGCCTTTCGGTTTACCGGTGTCATTCCG
CTGTTATGGCCGCGTTTGTCTCATTCCACGCCTGACACTCAGTTCCGGGTAGGCAGTTCGCTCCAAGCTG
GACTGTATGCACGAACCCCCCGTTCAGTCCGACCGCTGCGCCTTATCCGGTAACTATCGTCTTGAGTCCA
ACCCGGAAAGACATGCAAAAGCACCACTGGCAGCAGCCACTGGTAATTGATTTAGAGGAGTTAGTCTTGA
AGTCATGCGCCGGTTAAGGCTAAACTGTAAGGACAAGTTTTGGTGACTGCGCTCCTCCAAGCCAGTTACC
TCGGTTCAAAGAGTTGGTAGCTCAGAGAACCTTCGAAAAACCGCCCTGCAAGGCGGTTTTTTCGTTTTCA
GAGCAAGAGATTACGCGCAGACCAAAACGATCTCAAGAAGATCATCTTATTAATCAGATAAAATATTTCT
AGAACTAGTTTAAGACCCACTTTCACATTTAAGTTGTTTTTCTAATCCGCATATGATCAATTCAAGGCCG
AATAAGAAGGCTGGCTCTGCACCTTGGTGATCAAATAATTCGATAGCTTGTCGTAATAATGGCGGCATAC
TATCAGTAGTAGGTGTTTCCCTTTCTTCTTTAGCGACTTGATGCTCTTGATCTTCCAATACGCAACCTAA
AGTAAAATGCCCCACAGCGCTGAGTGCATATAATGCATTCTCTAGTGAAAAACCTTGTTGGCATAAAAAG
GCTAATTGATTTTCGAGAGTTTCATACTGTTTTTCTGTAGGCCGTGTACCTAAATGTACTTTTGCTCCAT
CGCGATGACTTAGTAAAGCACATCTAAAACTTTTAGCGTTATTACGTAAAAAATCTTGCCAGCTTTCCCC
TTCTAAAGGGCAAAAGTGAGTATGGTGCCTATCTAACATCTCAATGGCTAAGGCGTCGAGCAAAGCCCGC
TTATTTTTTACATGCCAATACAATGTAGGCTGCTCTACACCTAGCTTCTGGGCGAGTTTACGGGTTGTTA
AACCTTCGATTCCGACCTCATTAAGCAGCTCTAATGCGCTGTTAATCACTTTACTTTTATCTAATCTAGA
CATCATTATGGTCCATGGATCCGCCATTAGTTATTATTCTCCGTTTTTTATCAGTTTTTATATCAAATTA
ATCCAAACACTCAATAAGAGCATTTGCTATGCAAAAATAGCATTAGACAATAATAATATCAAAAAAGCAA
AGAAAAGCAAAGAAAAACTAATTAGTTATCAGAAGCACCAAAAACTGATTTAAAAGCCACATAGAGATAG
TTACACATAGAATAAATAGTTAGTATAACCGCAACATAAAGCATTAAGAAACCTAAGAATATAAACCAAG
TATTGAAACTCGTATAGTCATAGAAGCTTGCATGCCTGCAGGTCGACAAAAAAACAAAAAAATTTCTTGA
AAATTTTTTTTTTTGACTCAATATCTAGACTTGTCCCTATCAGTGATAGAGACTGCAGATTTAAGAAGGA
GATACGCGTATGGGATCTAAAGGTGAAGAACTGTTCACCGGTGTTGTTCCGATCCTGGTTGAACTGGATG
GTGATGTTAACGGCCACAAATTCTCTGTTCGTGGTGAAGGTGAAGGTGATGCAACCAACGGTAAACTGAC
CCTGAAATTCATCTGCACTACCGGTAAACTGCCGGTTCCATGGCCGACTCTGGTGACTACCCTGACCTAT
GGTGTTCAGTGTTTTTCTCGTTACCCGGATCACATGAAGCAGCATGATTTCTTCAAATCTGCAATGCCGG
AAGGTTATGTACAGGAGCGCACCATTTCTTTCAAAGACGATGGCACCTACAAAACCCGTGCAGAGGTTAA
ATTTGAAGGTGATACTCTGGTGAACCGTATTGAACTGAAAGGCATTGATTTCAAAGAGGACGGCAACATC
CTGGGCCACAAACTGGAATATAACTTCAACTCCCATAACGTTTACATCACCGCAGACAAACAGAAGAACG
GTATCAAAGCTAACTTCAAAATTCGCCATAACGTTGAAGACGGTAGCGTACAGCTGGCGGACCACTACCA
GCAGAACACTCCGATCGGTGATGGTCCGGTTCTGCTGCCGGATAACCACTACCTGTCCACCCAGTCTAAG
CTGTCCAAAGACCCGAACGAAAAGCGCGACCACATGGTGCTGCTGGAGTTCGTTACTGCAGCAGGTATCA
CGCACGGCATGGATGAGCTCTACAAATAACCCGGGGCGGTCTGATAAAACAGAATTTGCCTGGCGGCAGT
AGCGCGGTGGTCCCACCTGACCCCATGCCGAACTCAGAAGTGAAACGCCGTAGCGCCGATGGTAGTGTGG
GGTCTCCCCATGCGAGAGTAGGGAACTGCCAGGCATCAAATAAAACGAAAGGCTCAGTCGAAAGACTGGG
CCTTTCGTTTTATCTGTTGTTTGTCGGTGAACGCTCTCCTGAGTAGGACAAATCCGCCGGGAGCGGATTT
GAACGTTGCGAAGCAACGGCCCGGAGGGTGGCGGGCAGGACGCCCGCCATAAACTGCCAGGCATCAAATT
AAGCAGAAGGCCATCCTGACGGATGGCCTTTTGAATTCTTAGATCCAGCCGACCAGGCTTTCCACGCCCG
CGTGCCGCTCCATGTCGTTCGCGCGGTTCTCGGAAACGCGCTGCCGCGTTTCGTGATTGTCACGCTCAAG
CCCGTAGTCCCGTTCGAGCGTCGCGCAGAGGTCAGCGAGGGCGCGGTAGGCCCGATACGGCTCATGGATG
GTGTTTCGGGTCGGGTGAATCTTGTTGATGGCGATATGGATGTGCAGGTTGTCGGTGTCGTGATGCACGG
CACTGACGCGCTGATGCTCGGCGAAGCCAAGCCCAGCGCAGATGCGGTCCTCAATCGCGCGCAACGTCTC
CGCGTCGGGCTTCTCTCCCGCGCGGAAGCTAACCAGCAGGTGATAGGTCTTGTCGGCCTCGGAACGGGTG
TTGCCGTGCTGGGTCGCCATCACCTCGGCCATGACAGCGGGCAGGGTGTTTGCCTCGCAGTTCGTGACGC
GCACGTGACCCAGGCGCTCGGTCTTGCCTTGCTCGTCGGTGATGTACTTCACCAGCTCCGCGAAGTCGCT
CTTCTTGATGGAGCGCATGGGGACGTGCTTGGCAATCACGCGCACCCCCCGGCCGTTTTAGCGGCTAAAA
AAGTCATGGCTCTGCCCTCGGGCGGACCACGCCCATCATGACCTTGCCAAGCTCGTCCTGCTTCTCTTCG
ATCTTCGCCAGCAGGGCGAGGATCGTGGCATCACCGAACCGCGCCGTGCGCGGGTCGTCGGTGAGCCAGA
GTTTCAGCAGGCCGCCCAGGCGGCCCAGGTCGCCATTGATGCGGGCCAGCTCGCGGACGTGCTCATAGTC
CACGACGCCCGTGATTTTGTAGCCCTGGCCGACGGCCAGCAGGTAGGCCGACAGGCTCATGCCGGCCGCC
GCCGCCTTTTCCTCAATCGCTCTTCGTTCGTCTGGAAGGCAGTACACCTTGATAGGTGGGCTGCCCTTCC
TGGTTGGCTTGGTTTCATCAGCCATCCGCTTGCCCTCATCTGTTACGCCGGCGGTAGCCGGCCAGCCTCG
CAGAGCAGGATTCCCGTTGAGCACCGCCAGGTGCGAATAAGGGACAGTGAAGAAGGAACACCCGCTCGCG
GGTGGGCCTACTTCACCTATCCTGCCCGGCTGACGCCGTTGGATACACCAAGGAAAGTCTACACGAACCC
TTTGGCAAAATCCTGTATATCGTGCGAAAAAGGATGGATATACCGAAAAAATCGCTATAATGACCCCGAA
GCAGGGTTATGCAGCGGAAAAGCGCTGCTTCCCTGCTGTTTTGTGGAATATCTACCGACTGGAAACAGGC
AAATGCAGGAAATTACTGAACTGAGGGGACAGGCGAGAGACGATGCCAAAGAGCTACACCGACGAGCTGG
CCGAGTGGGTTGAATCCCGCGCGGCCAAGAAGCGCCGGCGTGATGAGGCTGCGGTTGCGTTCCTGGCGGT
GAGGGCGGATGTCGAGGCGGCGTTAGCGTCCGGCTATGCGCTCGTCACCATTTGGGAGCACATGCGGGAA
ACGGGGAAGGTCAAGTTCTCCTACGAGACGTTCCGCTCGCACGCCAGGCGGCACATCAAGGCCAAGCCCG
CCGATGTGCCCGCACCGCAGGCCAAGGCTGCGGAACCCGCGCCGGCACCCAAGACGCCGGAGCCACGGCG
GCCGAAGCAGGGGGGCAAGGCTGAAAAGCCGGCCCCCGCTGCGGCCCCGACCGGCTTCACCTTCAACCCA
ACACCGGACAAAAAGGATTGACCTGCAGGCCAAAAAACTCAAATCCTATTGTATGGATTAGTCGAGCTAA
AAAGCTCATATTTTTTATATTCAAACTATATACCCTTATTTACAAGCTTTGAAAAATAAACTTAATTATT
ATATATGTTATTTAGCTAGTTTTTTTAATTAAAGTTAAAATCGAGAGCTTGTTTGACAAAAAAACAAAAA
AATTTCTTGAAAATTTTTTTTTTGACTCAATATCTAGACTTGCAAGAGCTTGGAGCTTTGAGATTGTTCT
AAGATGCACACAAATTCAAAACGCTTAAACAAAAAACTTAATTTAACAAAGGAGTAAGAGGATCCATGAT
TGAACAAGATGGATTGCACGCAGGTTCTCCGGCCGCTTGGGTGGAGAGGCTATTCGGCTATGACTGGGCA
CAACAGACAATCGGCTGCTCTGATGCCGCCGTGTTCCGGCTGTCAGCGCAGGGGCGCCCGGTTCTTTTTG
TCAAGACCGACCTGTCCGGTGCCCTGAATGAACTGCAGGACGAGGCAGCGCGGCTATCGTGGCTGGCCAC
GACGGGCGTTCCTTGCGCAGCTGTGCTCGACGTTGTCACTGAAGCGGGAAGGGACTGGCTGCTATTGGGC
GAAGTGCCGGGGCAGGATCTCCTGTCATCCCACCTTGCTCCTGCCGAGAAAGTATCCATCATGGCTGATG
CAATGCGGCGGCTGCATACGCTTGATCCGGCTACCTGCCCATTCGACCACCAAGCGAAACATCGCATCGA
GCGAGCACGTACTCGGATGGAAGCCGGTCTTGTCGATCAGGATGATCTGGACGAAGAGCATCAGGGGCTC
GCGCCAGCCGAACTGTTCGCCAGGCTCAAGGCGCGCATGCCCGACGGCGAGGATCTCGTCGTGACCCATG
GCGATGCCTGCTTGCCGAATATCATGGTGGAAAATGGCCGCTTTTCTGGATTCATCGACTGTGGCCGGCT
GGGTGTGGCGGACCGCTATCAGGACATAGCGTTGGCTACCCGTGATATTGCTGAAGAGCTTGGCGGCGAA
TGGGCTGACCGCTTCCTCGTGCTTTACGGTATCGCCGCTCCCGATTCGCAGCGCATCGCCTTCTATCGCC
TTCTTGACGAGTTCTTCTGAATTGTCGACTTAAAATCCTCTAACGACATCATAACAACTGCTTCTTTTTT
TGAACCTCTAGTTACAATCATAGGACTATGATTTTTTGTTACTCTATCCGTTGAATCAGATAGTTCATTT
CTAAAAGTTGAATAATTAACGGTTTGCATAATCTAAATCCATGTACTTAAATAAGTACTTAAAGTATAGT
TTCTAGGATTTAAAAAGTCAAAAAAGTCTTTGAGTCTGTGGGATTTTTTTAAAATCCCCTAAGATATTCT
CTTTATATATTCTCTTTATATATTGTCAGATTTTTTTTTAATCCTCTGTAAGTATTGCTACATAAGGCTT
TGAAGCACTTTTTTAAAAAATTTAAAACTACTTTTTGTATCACTTTTTGAATTTAAAACTACTTTTTGTA
TCACTTTTTGAATTTAAAACTACTTTTTGTATCGTTAAAACTACTTTTTTTTATGAAGTAGTTGTTTTAC
TAATAGAAGTTTTATAGAATTTGTATATCGAGATAATGACTCTAGTTCTATGAAAGAAGTTAAAAATGTA
AATGCTGGCAAAGAAATAGCTATGTCTAATACTCTTGTTGCAGGAAAGTATAGCCTTACAAAAGAAGAAC
AAAACTTAATATTCTTAGTTGCCTCAATGGTTAAAAGAGAGGATAAAGAGTTTCACAGGTATAAGATAAG
CCTATCTGATCTTGAAAAAGCTACAGGGGTTAAGCATAACAGAGTGAGATTGAAGCAATTAATGCACTCA
ATAATGTCTAAGCCAGTATGGCTGAATAAAGAACAAACGAAGATAGCTAACTGGTTTGCATATATTGAAG
CAGACCCTAAAAGCAGTGCTTTAATTTGCGAGTTTCATTGGTCATTAATGCCACACATGATACAACTACA
AGAGTACTTTACTAAAGCAGAAAGACAGTTACTATTTTCATTTAAAAGTAAGTATTCAAGCAGATTATAC
TTACTTCTCAAAAGCAAATTAGGCGAACAAGCAGGGTATGCTAATATAGTTGATTGCGTATTGTATGTCG
ATGATATGATTAATGATTTTGATTTACCTAAAAGTTACAGCAACAGATATTCAAATTTTAAAAATAAGTT
CCTATTACCAGCACTAGAAGAGATTAATCAATTATCGGATCTTTTTGTAACCTATGATGACAAGGATCAT
CACAGAAAACATGGTCGTAAGATTACAAATATCAAGTTTACAGTTAGTAAGGTAGCAGAGACAGAAGAAG
AATTTAAGCAGAAGCTTTTAGATACTAAAAATAAAGAGGATTACATACCAATCGAAGCATCTGAAAGACT
TAGAGAAGTTGTGTTAAGTGATGAACTAGACCTAGATCTGTATTATGTCAGATCAATATTTAGACATCAT
CATTTACATGATATTGAAAGGGTTTGTGATGATACTTGGAGGAATTGGGACAATAAAAAAATCAAAGATA
GAAAAAGAGTTTTTATTGCAAATATAAAAAAATTAGAAAAGAAACCAGAAGAGAATCATAAGCTACCATT
TGGATTTGAGGAAGTGTAGGAATGAATATAGAAATATTTAAATTTTCAAAAAAACATAAAAAAATAAATA
AGAAGTTGATAGATTTAACAAAAGTAAAACAGGTTGTTACTACTGGCTATAGCTTTATTGTTGTATATCA
AAGAGGTCGAAAGATAGAGTTAAGTTATGAAAGTTCTTACTGGCATGCTAAAAAAGATTTGGATAATAGT
AATAGTGACGTTGGAATAACATATAGTTACATTAAAAAAGATAAAAGAGGCCCCTGTCACAAAGATAACT
ATTTACGAGACTCTAAAGGTAGACTATTAAAGGACTGGGGAAAAATAGAAGAGCATCATGAAAAGTATCC
TAAAATAGGTAAAATTTGGTACATTTCTAG
Features (pLannotate 1.2.2; 17 found; start..end, strand, type, name):
    188..243     -  rep_origin     RSF ori (fragment): Plasmids containing the RSF 1030 origin of replication can be propagated in E. coli cells that contain additional plasmids with compatible origins.
    331..876     -  rep_origin     p15A ori: Plasmids containing the medium-copy-number p15A origin of replication can be propagated in E. coli cells that contain a second plasmid with the ColE1 origin.
    920..1543    -  CDS            TetR: tetracycline repressor TetR; tetR from transposon Tn10; TetR binds to the tetracycline operator tetO to inhibit transcription. This inhibition can be relieved by adding tetracycline or doxycycline.
   1844..1867    -  misc_feature   MCS (fragment): pUC18/19 multiple cloning site
   1883..1906    +  promoter       TEF1 promoter (fragment): S. cerevisiae TEF1; promoter for EF-1α
   1924..1942    +  promoter       PLtetO-1 promoter (fragment): modified phage lambda PL promoter with tet operator sites (Lutz and Bujard, 1997)
   1970..2686    +  CDS            moxGFP: moxGFP is a basic (constitutively fluorescent) green fluorescent protein published in 2015, derived from Aequorea victoria. It is reported to be a rapidly-maturing monomer.
   2718..2833    +  ncRNA          5S rRNA: Accession: RF00001 - 5S ribosomal RNA
   2837..2923    +  terminator     rrnB T1 terminator: Escherichia coli rrnB; transcription terminator T1 from the E. coli rrnB gene
   3015..3042    +  terminator     rrnB T2 terminator: transcription terminator T2 from the E. coli rrnB gene
   3052..3606    -  CDS            traI (fragment): TRAI6_ECOLX - Experimental evidence at protein level: Swiss-Prot protein existence level 1. The initiation process of transfer DNA synthesis requires the interaction of at least three plasmid-specific components (TraH, I, and J) at the transfer origin resulting in the assembly of a specialised nucleoprotein complex - the relaxosome. Site- and strand-specific cleavage at the transfer origin is dependent on TraI and TraJ. From Escherichia coli.
   3644..4015    -  CDS            traJ: oriT-recognizing protein; traJ
   4048..4157    -  oriT           oriT: incP origin of transfer
   4383..4778    +  CDS            traK: TRAK4_ECOLX - Experimental evidence at protein level: Swiss-Prot protein existence level 1. From Escherichia coli.
   4973..4993    +  promoter       TEF1 promoter (fragment): S. cerevisiae TEF1; promoter for EF-1α
   5106..5897    +  CDS            neo: KKA2_KLEPN - Also known as kan, nptII. Experimental evidence at protein level: Swiss-Prot protein existence level 1. Resistance to kanamycin, neomycin, paromomycin, ribostamycin, butirosin and gentamicin B. From Klebsiella pneumoniae.
   7799..69      +  mobile_element IS1 (fragment) (across the origin): prokaryotic transposable element IS1
