[The description below was written by a language model from this plasmid's Addgene catalogue record and pLannotate feature annotations shown in this document.]
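Description:
pFNMB2-msfGFP is a 7.8 kb mobilizable bacterial expression plasmid built on the pFNMB2 backbone, part of a plasmid set developed for tunable gene expression in Francisella novicida. In E. coli it is maintained through a p15A medium-copy origin and selected with kanamycin via a neo (nptII) aminoglycoside phosphotransferase gene. The annotation does not identify a Francisella-specific replicon. A roughly 1.9 kb stretch downstream of the kanamycin marker carries no annotated features, so the record does not state how the plasmid is maintained in that host. An IncP-type transfer region is present, comprising oriT flanked by traJ, traK and a fragment of traI. This allows the plasmid to be mobilized by conjugation from a donor strain that supplies the remaining transfer functions in trans.

The payload is a 717 bp msfGFP (monomeric superfolder GFP) coding sequence, which the automated annotation labels as the closely related moxGFP. It sits downstream of a region with similarity to the tet-operator-containing PLtetO-1 promoter, while a Tn10 TetR repressor gene is encoded divergently upstream. This layout indicates tetracycline-class inducible control: TetR binds the operator to repress transcription, and an inducer such as tetracycline or an analogue relieves that repression in a dose-dependent manner. The exact promoter driving msfGFP is not named in the record, and the short "TEF1 promoter", RSF ori and IS1 fragment hits are probably incidental matches. Transcription is terminated by the E. coli rrnB segment containing the 5S rRNA and the T1 and T2 terminators. The construct probably serves as a fluorescent reporter for characterizing induction levels of the pFNMB2 system.
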