Addgene plasmid #113192: pFNMB2-msfGFP
Depositing lab: Marek Basler. Publication: Mobilizable Plasmids for Tunable Gene Expression in Francisella novicida. Brodmann M, Heilig R, Broz P, Basler M. Front Cell Infect Microbiol. 2018 Aug 31;8:284. doi: 10.3389/fcimb.2018.00284. eCollection 2018. PubMed 30234022.
Backbone
  Vector backbone: pFNMB2
Growth in bacteria
  Bacterial resistance: Kanamycin, 50 μg/mL
  Growth temperature: 37°C
  Growth strain: DH5alpha
  Copy number: Unknown
Gene/Insert
  Gene/Insert name: msfGFP
  Insert size (bp): 717
Terms and licenses: Academic/Nonprofit Terms; Industry Terms: Not Available to Industry
How to cite: pFNMB2-msfGFP was a gift from Marek Basler (Addgene plasmid # 113192 ; http://n2t.net/addgene:113192 ; RRID:Addgene_113192)
